>Addgene plasmid #26501 | pJC136.4-spp-8 | depositor partial sequence | sequence record 12530 | Author sequence
CATGAAAATTATTATTTTACTAGCTATTTTTCTGGCTGTTTGTGCTTTTGAAGCCTTAGGAGAGGTAGAG
AAGCGGACTATGGGATTCGGATTCAACAGAAATATGCTTCTGTATAAGCGAATGCTGGAGAAGAGACTAA
TAGATCCGATGACATTTGGGTCAGGGTTTGCCAACCTGAGATAAAAATGAACATTTTTCTCATTAATAAA
TGTTTCATCATGTTTAAAAAAAAAAAAAAAAACCCTAT
