>Addgene plasmid #26501 | pJC136.4-spp-8 | addgene partial sequence | sequence record 32696 | 26501 with T3
ATACGACTCACTATAGGTTTTTTTTTTTTTTTTTAAAACATGATGAAACATTTATTAATGAGAAAAATGT
TCATTTTTATCTCAGGTTGGCAAACCCTGACCCAAATGTCATCGGATCTATTAGTCTCTTCTCCAGCATT
CGCTTATACAGAAGCATATTTCTGTTGAATCCGAATCCCATAGTCCGCTTCTCTACCTCTCCTAAGGCTT
CAAAAGCACAAACAGCCAGAAAAATAGCTAGTAAAATAATAATTTTCATGAAGGTCACTTCTATAGTGTC
ACCTAAATCTCCCTATAGTGAGTCGTATTAGGATCGGGCGCGCCTAGCATAACCCCTTGGGGCCTCTAAA
CGGGTCTTGAGGGGTTTTTTGACGCGTGCTTCCTCGCTCACTGACTCGCTGCGCTCGGTCGTTCGGCTGC
GGCGAGCGGTATCAGCTCACTCAAAGGCGGTAATACGGTTATCCACAGAATCAGGGGATAACGCAGGAAA
GAACATGTGAGCAAAAGGCCAGCAAAAGGCCAGGAACCGTAAAAAGGCCGCGTTGCTGGCGTTTTTCCAT
AGGCTCCGCCCCCCTGACGAGCATCACAAAAATCGACGCTCAAGTCAGAGGTGGCGAAACCCGACAGGAC
TATAAAGATACCA
