>Addgene plasmid #26501 | pJC136.4-spp-8 | addgene partial sequence | sequence record 32697 | 26501 with SP6
TTACTAGCTATTTTTCTGGCTGTTTGTGCTTTTGAAGCCTTAGGAGAGGTAGAGAAGCGGACTATGGGAT
TCGGATTCAACAGAAATATGCTTCTGTATAAGCGAATGCTGGAGAAGAGACTAATAGATCCGATGACATT
TGGGTCAGGGTTTGCCAACCTGAGATAAAAATGAACATTTTTCTCATTAATAAATGTTTCATCATGTTTT
AAAAAAAAAAAAAAAAACCTATAGTGAGTCGTATTAATTCTGTGCTCGCAAGGTCTCCCTTTAGTGAGGG
TTAATTCTCCCTATAGTGAGTC
