[The description below was written by a language model from this plasmid's Addgene catalogue record.]
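Description:
pJC136.4-spp-8 is a small bacterial cloning plasmid built on the pJC53.2 backbone (about 3.2 kb without insert), a T/A cloning vector designed for producing double-stranded RNA and strand-specific riboprobes by in vitro transcription. It is maintained at high copy number in standard E. coli cloning strains and carries both ampicillin and kanamycin resistance. The record does not name the origin of replication, and no feature table is provided, so the exact arrangement of backbone elements cannot be detailed here.

The insert is a 248 bp fragment of spp-8 from the planarian Schmidtea mediterranea, one of the genes examined in a genome-wide study of peptide hormones and their role in planarian germline development. The fragment was introduced at Eam1105I sites, which generate the single-base overhangs used for T/A ligation of PCR products and are destroyed in the process. According to the depositor's comments, transcription with T7 RNA polymerase yields dsRNA, which implies that T7 promoters read into the insert from both sides so that the two complementary strands are made together. SP6 and T3 RNA polymerases each produce single-stranded transcripts, giving sense or antisense probes. SP6 and T3 also serve as the sequencing primer sites on the 5′ and 3′ sides of the insert.

The plasmid therefore serves as a template for spp-8 dsRNA for RNA interference knockdown in planarians and for labelled riboprobes to detect spp-8 expression by in situ hybridization. The repository notes minor discrepancies between its quality-control sequence and the depositor's sequence, which are stated not to affect function.
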