Addgene plasmid #26501: pJC136.4-spp-8
Depositing lab: Phillip Newmark. Depositing organization: University of Illinois at Urbana-Champaign. Publication: Genome-wide analyses reveal a role for peptide hormones in planarian germline development. Collins JJ, Hou X, Romanova EV, Lambrus BG, Miller CM, Saberi A, Sweedler JV, Newmark PA. PLoS Biol. 2010 . 8(10):e1000509. 10.1371/journal.pbio.1000509 PubMed 20967238.
Backbone
  Vector backbone: pJC53.2
  Backbone size w/o insert (bp): 3240
  Vector type: T/A Cloning Vector for dsRNA generation and the generation of sense and anti-sense probes
Growth in bacteria
  Bacterial resistance: Ampicillin and Kanamycin, 100 & 50 μg/mL
  Growth temperature: 37°C
  Growth strain: DH5alpha
  Copy number: High Copy
Gene/Insert
  Gene/Insert name: spp-8
  Species: S. mediterranea (planarian)
  Insert size (bp): 248
  GenBank ID: GU295181
  Cloning method: Restriction Enzyme; 5′ cloning site Eam1105I (destroyed during cloning); 3′ cloning site Eam1105I (destroyed during cloning)
  Sequencing primers: 5′ SP6; 3′ T3
Terms and licenses: Academic/Nonprofit Terms; Industry Terms: Not Available to Industry
Depositor comments: dsRNA can be generated by in vitro transcription with T7 RNA polymerase and single stranded probes can be generated with SP6 or T3 RNA polymerases. Addgene's quality control sequence has minor discrepancies with the provided depositor's sequence; these do not affect plasmid function.
How to cite: pJC136.4-spp-8 was a gift from Phillip Newmark (Addgene plasmid # 26501 ; http://n2t.net/addgene:26501 ; RRID:Addgene_26501)
